Addgene plasmid #158750: LifeAct-14 (LA-14)
Purpose: Lentiviral plasmid for expression of shorter LifeAct variant (up till 14 amino acids) fused with carboxy terminus eGFP in mammalian cells.
Depositing lab: Minhajuddin Sirajuddin. Depositing organization: Institute for Stem Cell Science and Regenerative Medicine (inStem), India. Publication: Structural insights into actin filament recognition by commonly used cellular actin markers. Kumari A, Kesarwani S, Javoor MG, Vinothkumar KR, Sirajuddin M. EMBO J. 2020 Jun 22:e104006. doi: 10.15252/embj.2019104006. PubMed 32567727.
Backbone
  Vector backbone: pMuLE Dest BlastR
  Backbone manufacturer: Padilla-Rodriguez et al Nat Commun. 2018 Jul 30;9(1):2980. doi: 10.1038/s41467-018-05367-2.
  Backbone size w/o insert (bp): 8467
  Total vector size (bp): 8509
  Modifications to backbone: Inserted LA-14 sequence in the Addgene plasmid # 84383
  Vector type: Mammalian Expression, Lentiviral
  Selectable markers: Blasticidin
Growth in bacteria
  Bacterial resistance: Ampicillin, 100 μg/mL
  Growth temperature: 30°C
  Growth strain: NEB Stable
  Growth instructions: Can grow at 37C also
  Copy number: Low Copy
Gene/Insert
  Gene/Insert name: LifeAct-14 (alt names: LA-14; Shorter variant of actin binding LifeAct (amino acid 1-14))
  Insert size (bp): 42
  Mutation: Deletion mutation for last three amino acids from LifeAct sequence
  Promoter: CMV immediate early
  Tag / fusion protein: eGFP (C terminal on insert)
  Cloning method: Unknown
  Sequencing primers: 5′ CMV_fwd_primer; 3′ MSCV_rev_primer
Resource information
  A portion of this plasmid was derived from a plasmid made by: Performed site-directed mutagenesis (SDM) to introduced deletion mutations for the terminal 3 amino acids in LifeAct sequence cloned in Addgene plasmid # 84383
Terms and licenses: Academic/Nonprofit Terms; Industry Terms: Not Available to Industry
How to cite: LifeAct-14 (LA-14) was a gift from Minhajuddin Sirajuddin (Addgene plasmid # 158750 ; http://n2t.net/addgene:158750 ; RRID:Addgene_158750)
