[The description below was written by a language model from this plasmid's Addgene catalogue record and pLannotate feature annotations shown in this document.]
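Description:
LifeAct-14 (LA-14) is a lentiviral mammalian expression plasmid built on the pMuLE Dest BlastR backbone, a Gateway-assembled transfer vector (residual attB1, attB5 and attB2 sites flank the expression module). It carries a third-generation style HIV-1 framework: an RSV promoter driving a truncated 5' LTR, the Ψ packaging signal with a gag fragment, the Rev response element for Rev-dependent nuclear export of the genomic RNA, and the cPPT/CTS. A WPRE to enhance transcript expression and a truncated 3' LTR, followed by an SV40 poly(A) signal, lie downstream of the cargo. In bacteria the plasmid is maintained through a ColE1/pUC-type origin and ampicillin resistance. The record lists it as low copy and propagated in a recombination-tolerant strain, as is usual for LTR-containing vectors. An f1 ori, an SV40 ori and lac/T7/T3 remnants are backbone leftovers.

The payload is a 42 bp insert encoding the first 14 residues of the actin-binding peptide LifeAct, made by site-directed mutagenesis to delete the last three amino acids of the full-length LifeAct sequence in a parental LifeAct plasmid. It is expressed from the CMV immediate early enhancer/promoter and fused to EGFP at its C terminus. The short peptide itself is not annotated in the feature table but would lie in the gap between the promoter and the EGFP coding sequence. A separate mouse PGK promoter drives blasticidin S deaminase, so transduced cells can be selected with blasticidin. The construct is intended for transient or stable expression of this truncated LifeAct–EGFP reporter in mammalian cells. Judging from the associated publication's title, it comes from work on how commonly used actin markers recognise actin filaments.
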