Features (pLannotate 1.2.2; 31 found; start..end, strand, type, name):
      1..204     +  promoter       CMV promoter: human cytomegalovirus (CMV) immediate early promoter
    350..1069    +  CDS            EGFP: the original enhanced GFP (Yang et al., 1996) mammalian codon-optimized
   1097..1117    +  protein_bind   attB5: mutant version of attB; core recombination site for the Gateway® BP reaction BP Clonase™
   1229..1253    -  protein_bind   attB2: mutant version of attB; recombination site for the Gateway® BP reaction BP Clonase™
   1284..1872    +  misc_feature   WPRE: woodchuck hepatitis virus posttranscriptional regulatory element
   1886..2385    +  promoter       PGK promoter: mouse phosphoglycerate kinase 1 promoter
   2419..2817    +  CDS            BSD: blasticidin S deaminase; Aspergillus terreus BSD; confers resistance to blasticidin
   2844..2981    +  CDS            nef (fragment): NEF_HV1LA - Experimental evidence at protein level: Swiss-Prot protein existence level 1. Extracellular Nef protein targets CD4(+) T-lymphocytes for apoptosis by interacting with CXCR4 surface receptors. From Human immunodeficiency virus type 1 group M subtype B (isolate Lai) (HIV-1).
   2967..3147    +  LTR            5' LTR (truncated): truncated 5' long terminal repeat (LTR) from HIV-1
   3219..3340    +  polyA_signal   SV40 poly(A) signal: SV40 polyadenylation signal
   3380..3515    +  rep_origin     SV40 ori: SV40 origin of replication
   3536..3554    -  promoter       T7 promoter: promoter for bacteriophage T7 RNA polymerase
   3562..3717    +  CDS            lacZα (fragment): LacZα fragment of β-galactosidase; lacZ fragment
   3722..4150    +  rep_origin     f1 ori (sequence partly withheld): f1 bacteriophage origin of replication; arrow indicates direction of (+) strand synthesis
   4203..4307    +  promoter       AmpR promoter: bla
   4308..5168    +  CDS            AmpR: β-lactamase; bla; confers resistance to ampicillin, carbenicillin, and related antibiotics
   5339..5927    +  rep_origin     ori: high-copy-number ColE1/pMB1/pBR322/pUC origin of replication
   6110..6202    +  CDS            lacI (fragment): lac repressor; lacI; The lac repressor binds to the lac operator to inhibit transcription in E. coli. This inhibition can be relieved by adding lactose or isopropyl-β-D-thiogalactopyranoside (IPTG).
   6215..6236    +  protein_bind   CAP binding site: CAP binding activates transcription in the presence of cAMP. E. coli catabolite activator protein
   6251..6281    +  promoter       lac promoter: promoter for the E. coli lac operon
   6289..6305    +  protein_bind   lac operator: The lac repressor binds to the lac operator to inhibit transcription in E. coli. This inhibition can be relieved by adding lactose or isopropyl-β-D-thiogalactopyranoside (IPTG). lac repressor encoded by lacI
   6350..6368    +  promoter       T3 promoter: promoter for bacteriophage T3 RNA polymerase
   6396..6622    +  promoter       RSV promoter: Rous sarcoma virus enhancer/promoter
   6623..6803    +  LTR            5' LTR (truncated): truncated 5' long terminal repeat (LTR) from HIV-1
   6850..6975    +  misc_feature   HIV-1 Ψ: packaging signal of human immunodeficiency virus type 1
   6959..7322    +  CDS            HIV-1 gag (fragment): gag protein from human immunodeficiency virus 1; gag
   7468..7701    +  misc_feature   RRE: The Rev response element (RRE) of HIV-1 allows for Rev-dependent mRNA export from the nucleus to the cytoplasm.
   8078..8178    +  CDS            Rev (fragment): human immunodeficiency virus 1 (HIV-1) Rev protein; rev; enhances nuclear export of unspliced and incompletely spliced viral mRNAs
   8197..8313    +  misc_feature   cPPT/CTS: central polypurine tract and central termination sequence of HIV-1
   8370..8394    +  protein_bind   attB1: mutant version of attB; recombination site for the Gateway® BP reaction BP Clonase™
   8433..8509    +  enhancer       CMV enhancer (fragment): human cytomegalovirus immediate early enhancer
>Addgene plasmid #158750 | LifeAct-14 (LA-14) | addgene full sequence | sequence record 310555 | Addgene NGS Result
GTGATGCGGTTTTGGCAGTACATCAATGGGCGTGGATAGCGGTTTGACTCACGGGGATTTCCAAGTCTCC
ACCCCATTGACGTCAATGGGAGTTTGTTTTGGCACCAAAATCAACGGGACTTTCCAAAATGTCGTAACAA
CTCCGCCCCATTGACGCAAATGGGCGGTAGGCGTGTACGGTGGGAGGTTTATATAAGCAGAGCTCGTTTA
GTGAACCGTCAGATCGCCTGGAGACGCCATCCACGCTGTTTTGACCTCCATAGAAGATTCTAGAGCTAGC
GCCACCATGGGCGTGGCCGACTTGATCAAGAAGTTCGAGTCCATCTCCGGGGATCCACCGGTCGCCACCA
TGGTGAGCAAGGGCGAGGAGCTGTTCACCGGGGTGGTGCCCATCCTGGTCGAGCTGGACGGCGACGTAAA
CGGCCACAAGTTCAGCGTGTCCGGCGAGGGCGAGGGCGATGCCACCTACGGCAAGCTGACCCTGAAGTTC
ATCTGCACCACCGGCAAGCTGCCCGTGCCCTGGCCCACCCTCGTGACCACCCTGACCTACGGCGTGCAGT
GCTTCAGCCGCTACCCCGACCACATGAAGCAGCACGACTTCTTCAAGTCCGCCATGCCCGAAGGCTACGT
CCAGGAGCGCACCATCTTCTTCAAGGACGACGGCAACTACAAGACCCGCGCCGAGGTGAAGTTCGAGGGC
GACACCCTGGTGAACCGCATCGAGCTGAAGGGCATCGACTTCAAGGAGGACGGCAACATCCTGGGGCACA
AGCTGGAGTACAACTACAACAGCCACAACGTCTATATCATGGCCGACAAGCAGAAGAACGGCATCAAGGT
GAACTTCAAGATCCGCCACAACATCGAGGACGGCAGCGTGCAGCTCGCCGACCACTACCAGCAGAACACC
CCCATCGGCGACGGCCCCGTGCTGCTGCCCGACAACCACTACCTGAGCACCCAGTCCGCCCTGAGCAAAG
ACCCCAACGAGAAGCGCGATCACATGGTCCTGCTGGAGTTCGTGACCGCCGCCGGGATCACTCTCGGCAT
GGACGAGCTGTACAAGTAAAGCGGCCTCGAGCATGCATCTAGAGGACAACTTTGTATACAAAAGTTGGGA
GACCCAAGCTTGGTACCGAGCTCGGATCCACTAGTAACGGCCGCCAGTGTGCTGGAATTCTGCAGATATC
CATCACACTGGCGGCCGCTCGAGCATGCATCTAGAGGTACCCAGCTTTCTTGTACAAAGTGGTTGATATC
CAGCACAGTGGCGGCCGCTCGACAATCAACCTCTGGATTACAAAATTTGTGAAAGATTGACTGGTATTCT
TAACTATGTTGCTCCTTTTACGCTATGTGGATACGCTGCTTTAATGCCTTTGTATCATGCTATTGCTTCC
CGTATGGCTTTCATTTTCTCCTCCTTGTATAAATCCTGGTTGCTGTCTCTTTATGAGGAGTTGTGGCCCG
TTGTCAGGCAACGTGGCGTGGTGTGCACTGTGTTTGCTGACGCAACCCCCACTGGTTGGGGCATTGCCAC
CACCTGTCAGCTCCTTTCCGGGACTTTCGCTTTCCCCCTCCCTATTGCCACGGCGGAACTCATCGCCGCC
TGCCTTGCCCGCTGCTGGACAGGGGCTCGGCTGTTGGGCACTGACAATTCCGTGGTGTTGTCGGGGAAGC
TGACGTCCTTTCCATGGCTGCTCGCCTGTGTTGCCACCTGGATTCTGCGCGGGACGTCCTTCTGCTACGT
CCCTTCGGCCCTCAATCCAGCGGACCTTCCTTCCCGCGGCCTGCTGCCGGCTCTGCGGCCTCTTCCGCGT
CTTCGCCTTCGCCCTCAGACGAGTCGGATCTCCCTTTGGGCCGCCTCCCCGCCTGGAATTCTACCGGGTA
GGGGAGGCGCTTTTCCCAAGGCAGTCTGGAGCATGCGCTTTAGCAGCCCCGCTGGGCACTTGGCGCTACA
CAAGTGGCCTCTGGCCTCGCACACATTCCACATCCACCGGTAGGCGCCAACCGGCTCCGTTCTTTGGTGG
CCCCTTCGCGCCACCTTCTACTCCTCCCCTAGTCAGGAAGTTCCCCCCCGCCCCGCAGCTCGCGTCGTGC
AGGACGTGACAAATGGAAGTAGCACGTCTCACTAGTCTCGTGCAGATGGACAGCACCGCTGAGCAATGGA
AGCGGGTAGGCCTTTGGGGCAGCGGCCAATAGCAGCTTTGCTCCTTCGCTTTCTGGGCTCAGAGGCTGGG
AAGGGGTGGGTCCGGGGGCGGGCTCAGGGGCGGGCTCAGGGGCGGGGCGGGCGCCCGAAGGTCCTCCGGA
GGCCCGGCATTCTGCACGCTTCAAAAGCGCACGTCTGCCGCGCTGTTCTCCTCTTCCTCATCTCCGGGCC
TTTCGACCTGCAGCCCAAGCTTACCACACTCCTGCAGGATGGCCAAGCCTTTGTCTCAAGAAGAATCCAC
CCTCATTGAAAGAGCAACGGCTACAATCAACAGCATCCCCATCTCTGAAGACTACAGCGTCGCCAGCGCA
GCTCTCTCTAGCGACGGCCGCATCTTCACTGGTGTCAATGTATATCATTTTACTGGGGGACCTTGTGCAG
AACTCGTGGTGCTGGGCACTGCTGCTGCTGCGGCAGCTGGCAACCTGACTTGTATCGTCGCGATCGGAAA
TGAGAACAGGGGCATCTTGAGCCCCTGCGGACGGTGCCGACAGGTGCTTCTCGATCTGCATCCTGGGATC
AAAGCCATAGTGAAGGACAGTGATGGACAGCCGACGGCAGTTGGGATTCGTGAATTGCTGCCCTCTGGTT
ATGTGTGGGAGGGCTAAGCACGCGTATGCATCTCGAGGGCCCGGTACCTTTAAGACCAATGACTTACAAG
GCAGCTGTAGATCTTAGCCACTTTTTAAAAGAAAAGGGGGGACTGGAAGGGCTAGCTCACTCCCAACGAA
GACAAGATCTGCTTTTTGCTTGTACTGGGTCTCTCTGGTTAGACCAGATCTGAGCCTGGGAGCTCTCTGG
CTAACTAGGGAACCCACTGCTTAAGCCTCAATAAAGCTTGCCTTGAGTGCTTCAAGTAGTGTGTGCCCGT
CTGTTGTGTGACTCTGGTAACTAGAGATCCCTCAGACCCTTTTAGTCAGTGTGGAAAATCTCTAGCAGTA
GTAGTTCATGTCATCTTATTATTCAGTATTTATAACTTGCAAAGAAATGAATATCAGAGAGTGAGAGGAA
CTTGTTTATTGCAGCTTATAATGGTTACAAATAAAGCAATAGCATCACAAATTTCACAAATAAAGCATTT
TTTTCACTGCATTCTAGTTGTGGTTTGTCCAAACTCATCAATGTATCTTATCATGTCTGGCTCTAGCTAT
CCCGCCCCTAACTCCGCCCATCCCGCCCCTAACTCCGCCCAGTTCCGCCCATTCTCCGCCCCATGGCTGA
CTAATTTTTTTTATTTATGCAGAGGCCGAGGCCGCCTCGGCCTCTGAGCTATTCCAGAAGTAGTGAGGAG
GCTTTTTTGGAGGCCTAGGGACGTACCCAATTCGCCCTATAGTGAGTCGTATTACGCGCGCTCACTGGCC
GTCGTTTTACAACGTCGTGACTGGGAAAACCCTGGCGTTACCCAACTTAATCGCCTTGCAGCACATCCCC
CTTTCGCCAGCTGGCGTAATAGCGAAGAGGCCCGCACCGATCGCCCTTCCCAACAGTTGCGCAGCCTGAA
TGGCGAATGGG
[124 nt withheld, positions 3722-3845]
C
[91 nt withheld, positions 3847-3937]
A
[49 nt withheld, positions 3939-3987]
CCTTTGACGTTGGAGTCCACGTTCTTT
[37 nt withheld, positions 4015-4051]
ACCCTATCTCGGTCTATTCTTTTGATTTATAAGGGATTTTGCCGATTTCGGCCTATTGGTTAAAAAATGA
GCTGATTTAACAAAAATTTAACGCGAATTTTAACAAAATATTAACGCTTACAATTTAGGTGGCACTTTTC
GGGGAAATGTGCGCGGAACCCCTATTTGTTTATTTTTCTAAATACATTCAAATATGTATCCGCTCATGAG
ACAATAACCCTGATAAATGCTTCAATAATATTGAAAAAGGAAGAGTATGAGTATTCAACATTTCCGTGTC
GCCCTTATTCCCTTTTTTGCGGCATTTTGCCTTCCTGTTTTTGCTCACCCAGAAACGCTGGTGAAAGTAA
AAGATGCTGAAGATCAGTTGGGTGCACGAGTGGGTTACATCGAACTGGATCTCAACAGCGGTAAGATCCT
TGAGAGTTTTCGCCCCGAAGAACGTTTTCCAATGATGAGCACTTTTAAAGTTCTGCTATGTGGCGCGGTA
TTATCCCGTATTGACGCCGGGCAAGAGCAACTCGGTCGCCGCATACACTATTCTCAGAATGACTTGGTTG
AGTACTCACCAGTCACAGAAAAGCATCTTACGGATGGCATGACAGTAAGAGAATTATGCAGTGCTGCCAT
AACCATGAGTGATAACACTGCGGCCAACTTACTTCTGACAACGATCGGAGGACCGAAGGAGCTAACCGCT
TTTTTGCACAACATGGGGGATCATGTAACTCGCCTTGATCGTTGGGAACCGGAGCTGAATGAAGCCATAC
CAAACGACGAGCGTGACACCACGATGCCTGTAGCAATGGCAACAACGTTGCGCAAACTATTAACTGGCGA
ACTACTTACTCTAGCTTCCCGGCAACAATTAATAGACTGGATGGAGGCGGATAAAGTTGCAGGACCACTT
CTGCGCTCGGCCCTTCCGGCTGGCTGGTTTATTGCTGATAAATCTGGAGCCGGTGAGCGTGGGTCTCGCG
GTATCATTGCAGCACTGGGGCCAGATGGTAAGCCCTCCCGTATCGTAGTTATCTACACGACGGGGAGTCA
GGCAACTATGGATGAACGAAATAGACAGATCGCTGAGATAGGTGCCTCACTGATTAAGCATTGGTAACTG
TCAGACCAAGTTTACTCATATATACTTTAGATTGATTTAAAACTTCATTTTTAATTTAAAAGGATCTAGG
TGAAGATCCTTTTTGATAATCTCATGACCAAAATCCCTTAACGTGAGTTTTCGTTCCACTGAGCGTCAGA
CCCCGTAGAAAAGATCAAAGGATCTTCTTGAGATCCTTTTTTTCTGCGCGTAATCTGCTGCTTGCAAACA
AAAAAACCACCGCTACCAGCGGTGGTTTGTTTGCCGGATCAAGAGCTACCAACTCTTTTTCCGAAGGTAA
CTGGCTTCAGCAGAGCGCAGATACCAAATACTGTTCTTCTAGTGTAGCCGTAGTTAGGCCACCACTTCAA
GAACTCTGTAGCACCGCCTACATACCTCGCTCTGCTAATCCTGTTACCAGTGGCTGCTGCCAGTGGCGAT
AAGTCGTGTCTTACCGGGTTGGACTCAAGACGATAGTTACCGGATAAGGCGCAGCGGTCGGGCTGAACGG
GGGGTTCGTGCACACAGCCCAGCTTGGAGCGAACGACCTACACCGAACTGAGATACCTACAGCGTGAGCT
ATGAGAAAGCGCCACGCTTCCCGAAGGGAGAAAGGCGGACAGGTATCCGGTAAGCGGCAGGGTCGGAACA
GGAGAGCGCACGAGGGAGCTTCCAGGGGGAAACGCCTGGTATCTTTATAGTCCTGTCGGGTTTCGCCACC
TCTGACTTGAGCGTCGATTTTTGTGATGCTCGTCAGGGGGGCGGAGCCTATGGAAAAACGCCAGCAACGC
GGCCTTTTTACGGTTCCTGGCCTTTTGCTGGCCTTTTGCTCACATGTTCTTTCCTGCGTTATCCCCTGAT
TCTGTGGATAACCGTATTACCGCCTTTGAGTGAGCTGATACCGCTCGCCGCAGCCGAACGACCGAGCGCA
GCGAGTCAGTGAGCGAGGAAGCGGAAGAGCGCCCAATACGCAAACCGCCTCTCCCCGCGCGTTGGCCGAT
TCATTAATGCAGCTGGCACGACAGGTTTCCCGACTGGAAAGCGGGCAGTGAGCGCAACGCAATTAATGTG
AGTTAGCTCACTCATTAGGCACCCCAGGCTTTACACTTTATGCTTCCGGCTCGTATGTTGTGTGGAATTG
TGAGCGGATAACAATTTCACACAGGAAACAGCTATGACCATGATTACGCCAAGCGCGCAATTAACCCTCA
CTAAAGGGAACAAAAGCTGGAGCTGCAAGCTTAATGTAGTCTTATGCAATACTCTTGTAGTCTTGCAACA
TGGTAACGATGAGTTAGCAACATGCCTTACAAGGAGAGAAAAAGCACCGTGCATGCCGATTGGTGGAAGT
AAGGTGGTACGATCGTGCCTTATTAGGAAGGCAACAGACGGGTCTGACATGGATTGGACGAACCACTGAA
TTGCCGCATTGCAGAGATATTGTATTTAAGTGCCTAGCTCGATACATAAACGGGTCTCTCTGGTTAGACC
AGATCTGAGCCTGGGAGCTCTCTGGCTAACTAGGGAACCCACTGCTTAAGCCTCAATAAAGCTTGCCTTG
AGTGCTTCAAGTAGTGTGTGCCCGTCTGTTGTGTGACTCTGGTAACTAGAGATCCCTCAGACCCTTTTAG
TCAGTGTGGAAAATCTCTAGCAGTGGCGCCCGAACAGGGACTTGAAAGCGAAAGGGAAACCAGAGGAGCT
CTCTCGACGCAGGACTCGGCTTGCTGAAGCGCGCACGGCAAGAGGCGAGGGGCGGCGACTGGTGAGTACG
CCAAAAATTTTGACTAGCGGAGGCTAGAAGGAGAGAGATGGGTGCGAGAGCGTCAGTATTAAGCGGGGGA
GAATTAGATCGCGATGGGAAAAAATTCGGTTAAGGCCAGGGGGAAAGAAAAAATATAAATTAAAACATAT
AGTATGGGCAAGCAGGGAGCTAGAACGATTCGCAGTTAATCCTGGCCTGTTAGAAACATCAGAAGGCTGT
AGACAAATACTGGGACAGCTACAACCATCCCTTCAGACAGGATCAGAAGAACTTAGATCATTATATAATA
CAGTAGCAACCCTCTATTGTGTGCATCAAAGGATAGAGATAAAAGACACCAAGGAAGCTTTAGACAAGAT
AGAGGAAGAGCAAAACAAAAGTAAGACCACCGCACAGCAAGCGGCCGCTGATCTTCAGACCTGGAGGAGG
AGATATGAGGGACAATTGGAGAAGTGAATTATATAAATATAAAGTAGTAAAAATTGAACCATTAGGAGTA
GCACCCACCAAGGCAAAGAGAAGAGTGGTGCAGAGAGAAAAAAGAGCAGTGGGAATAGGAGCTTTGTTCC
TTGGGTTCTTGGGAGCAGCAGGAAGCACTATGGGCGCAGCGTCAATGACGCTGACGGTACAGGCCAGACA
ATTATTGTCTGGTATAGTGCAGCAGCAGAACAATTTGCTGAGGGCTATTGAGGCGCAACAGCATCTGTTG
CAACTCACAGTCTGGGGCATCAAGCAGCTCCAGGCAAGAATCCTGGCTGTGGAAAGATACCTAAAGGATC
AACAGCTCCTGGGGATTTGGGGTTGCTCTGGAAAACTCATTTGCACCACTGCTGTGCCTTGGAATGCTAG
TTGGAGTAATAAATCTCTGGAACAGATTTGGAATCACACGACCTGGATGGAGTGGGACAGAGAAATTAAC
AATTACACAAGCTTAATACACTCCTTAATTGAAGAATCGCAAAACCAGCAAGAAAAGAATGAACAAGAAT
TATTGGAATTAGATAAATGGGCAAGTTTGTGGAATTGGTTTAACATAACAAATTGGCTGTGGTATATAAA
ATTATTCATAATGATAGTAGGAGGCTTGGTAGGTTTAAGAATAGTTTTTGCTGTACTTTCTATAGTGAAT
AGAGTTAGGCAGGGATATTCACCATTATCGTTTCAGACCCACCTCCCAACCCCGAGGGGACCCGACAGGC
CCGAAGGAATAGAAGAAGAAGGTGGAGAGAGAGACAGAGACAGATCCATTCGATTAGTGAACGGATCTCG
ACGGTATCGGTTAACTTTTAAAAGAAAAGGGGGGATTGGGGGGTACAGTGCAGGGGAAAGAATAGTAGAC
ATAATAGCAACAGACATACAAACTAAAGAATTACAAAAACAAATTACAAAATTCAAAATTTTATCGTCCA
GTGTGGTGGAATTGAGTATTCCAGTGTGGTGGAATTCTGCAGATATCAACAAGTTTGTACAAAAAAGCAG
GCTGGAGACCCAAGCTTGGTACCGAGCTCGGATCCACTAGTATTATGCCCAGTACATGACCTTATGGGAC
TTTCCTACTTGGCAGTACATCTACGTATTAGTCATCGCTATTACCATG
